>Addgene plasmid #156952 | pD649-HAsp-SEMA4D-Fc(DAPA)-AviTag-6xHis | addgene full sequence | sequence record 478926 | Addgene NGS Result
TTTCAATATTATTGAAGCATTTATCAGGGTTATTGTCTCATGAGCGGATACATATTTGAATGTATTTAGA
AAAATAAACAAATAGGGGTCAGTGTTACAACCAATTAACCAATTCTGAACATTATCGCGAGCCCATTTAT
ACCTGAATATGGCTCATAACACCCCTTGCTCATGACCAAAATCCCTTAACGTGAGTTACGCGCGCGTCGT
TCCACTGAGCGTCAGACCCCGTAGAAAAGATCAAAGGATCTTCTTGAGATCCTTTTTTTCTGCGCGTAAT
CTGCTGCTTGCAAACAAAAAAACCACCGCTACCAGCGGTGGTTTGTTTGCCGGATCAAGAGCTACCAACT
CTTTTTCCGAAGGTAACTGGCTTCAGCAGAGCGCAGATACCAAATACTGTTCTTCTAGTGTAGCCGTAGT
TAGCCCACCACTTCAAGAACTCTGTAGCACCGCCTACATACCTCGCTCTGCTAATCCTGTTACCAGTGGC
TGCTGCCAGTGGCGATAAGTCGTGTCTTACCGGGTTGGACTCAAGACGATAGTTACCGGATAAGGCGCAG
CGGTCGGGCTGAACGGGGGGTTCGTGCACACAGCCCAGCTTGGAGCGAACGACCTACACCGAACTGAGAT
ACCTACAGCGTGAGCTATGAGAAAGCGCCACGCTTCCCGAAGGGAGAAAGGCGGACAGGTATCCGGTAAG
CGGCAGGGTCGGAACAGGAGAGCGCACGAGGGAGCTTCCAGGGGGAAACGCCTGGTATCTTTATAGTCCT
GTCGGGTTTCGCCACCTCTGACTTGAGCGTCGATTTTTGTGATGCTCGTCAGGGGGGCGGAGCCTATGGA
AAAACGCCAGCAACGCGGCCTTTTTACGGTTCCTGGCCTTTTGCTGGCCTTTTGCTCACATGTTCTTTCC
TGCGTTATCCCCTGATTCTGTGGATAACCGTATTACCGCCTTTGAGTGAGCTGATACCGCTCGCCGCAGC
CGAACGACCGAGCGCAGCGAGTCAGTGAGCGAGGAAGCGGAAGGCGAGAGTAGGGAACTGCCAGGCATCA
AACTAAGCAGAAGGCCCCTGACGGATGGCCTTTTTGCGTTTCTACAAACTCTTTCTGTGTTGTAAAACGA
CGGCCAGTCTTAAGCTCGGGCCCCCTGGGCGGTTCTGATAACGAGTAATCGTTAATCCGCAAATAACGTA
AAAACCCGCTTCGGCGGGTTTTTTTATGGGGGGAGTTTAGGGAAAGAGCATTTGTCAGAATATTTAAGGG
CGCCTGTCACTTTGCTTGATATATGAGAATTATTTAACCTTATAAATGAGAAAAAAGCAACGCACTTTAA
ATAAGATACGTTGCTTTTTCGATTGATGAACACCTATAATTAAACTATTCATCTATTATTTATGATTTTT
TGTATATACAATATTTCTAGTTTGTTAAAGAGAATTAAGAAAATAAATCTCGAAAATAATAAAGGGAAAA
TCAGTTTTTGATATCAAAATTATACATGTCAACGATAATACAAAATATAATACAAACTATAAGATGTTAT
CAGTATTTATTATCATTTAGAATAAATTTTGTGTCGCCCTTAATTGTGAGCGGATAACAATTACGAGCTT
CATGCACAGTGGCGTTGACTCAATATTGGCCATTAGCCATATTATTCATTGGTTATATAGCATAAATCAA
TATTGGCTATTGGCCATTGCATACGTTGTATCTATATCATAATATGTACATTTATATTGGCTCATGTCCA
ATATGACCGCCATGTTGGCATTGATTATTGACTAGTTATTAATAGTAATCAATTACGGGGTCATTAGTTC
ATAGCCCATATATGGAGTTCCGCGTTACATAACTTACGGTAAATGGCCCGCCTGGCTGACCGCCCAACGA
CCCCCGCCCATTGACGTCAATAATGACGTATGTTCCCATAGTAACGCCAATAGGGACTTTCCATTGACGT
CAATGGGTGGAGTATTTACGGTAAACTGCCCACTTGGCAGTACATCAAGTGTATCATATGCCAAGTACGC
CCCCTATTGACGTCAATGACGGTAAATGGCCCGCCTGGCATTATGCCCAGTACATGACCTTATGGGACTT
TCCTACTTGGCAGTACATCTACGTATTAGTCATCGCTATTACCATGGTGATGCGGTTTTGGCAGTACATC
AATGGGCGTGGATAGCGGTTTGACTCACGGGGATTTCCAAGTCTCCACCCCATTGACGTCAATGGGAGTT
TGTTTTGGCACCAAAATCAACGGGACTTTCCAAAATGTCGTAACAACTCCGCCCCATTGACGCAAATGGG
CGGTAGGCGTGTACGGTGGGAGGTCTATATAAGCAGAGCTCGTTTAGTGAACCGTCAGATCGCCTGGAGA
CGCCATCCACGCTGTTTTGACCTCCATAGAAGACACCGGGACCGATCCAGCCTCCGCGGCCGGGAACGGT
GCATTGGAACGCGGATTCCCCGTGCCAAGAGTGACGTAAGTACCGCCTATAGAGTCTATAGGCCCACCCC
CTTGGCTTCGTTAGAACGCGGCTACAATTAATACATAACCTTATGTATCATACACATACGATTTAGGTGA
CACTATAGAATAACATCCACTTTGCCTTTCTCTCCACAGGTGTCCACTCCCAGGTCCAACTGCACCTCGG
TTCTATCGAAAACGCGCCTGCTAGCGCCACCATGAAGACCATCATTGCCCTGAGCTACATCTTCTGCCTG
GTGTTCGCTGCGGCCGCCATGGCTTTTGCCCCTATTCCTAGAATCACCTGGGAGCACCGGGAAGTGCACC
TGGTGCAGTTTCACGAGCCCGACATCTACAACTACAGCGCCCTGCTGCTGAGCGAGGACAAGGACACACT
GTACATCGGCGCCAGAGAAGCCGTGTTCGCCGTGAACGCCCTGAACATCTCTGAGAAGCAGCACGAGGTG
TACTGGAAGGTGTCCGAGGACAAAAAGGCCAAGTGCGCCGAGAAGGGCAAGAGCAAGCAGACCGAGTGCC
TGAACTACATCAGAGTGCTGCAGCCACTGAGCGCCACCAGCCTGTATGTGTGTGGCACCAATGCCTTCCA
GCCTGCCTGCGACCACCTGAACCTGACCAGCTTCAAGTTCCTGGGCAAGAACGAGGACGGCAAGGGCAGA
TGCCCTTTCGATCCTGCTCACAGCTACACCAGCGTGATGGTGGATGGCGAGCTGTACTCCGGAACCTCCT
ACAACTTTCTGGGCAGCGAGCCCATCATCAGCCGGAACTCTTCTCACAGCCCTCTGCGGACCGAGTACGC
CATTCCTTGGCTGAACGAGCCCAGCTTCGTGTTTGCCGACGTGATCAGAAAGAGCCCTGACAGCCCTGAT
GGCGAGGACGACAGAGTGTACTTCTTCTTCACCGAGGTGTCCGTGGAATACGAGTTCGTGTTCCGGGTGC
TGATCCCCAGAATCGCCAGAGTGTGCAAGGGCGATCAAGGCGGCCTGAGAACCCTGCAGAAGAAGTGGAC
CAGCTTTCTGAAGGCCCGGCTGATCTGCAGCAGACCTGATAGCGGCCTGGTGTTCAACGTGCTGAGGGAC
GTGTTCGTGCTGAGAAGCCCTGGCCTGAAGGTGCCCGTGTTCTACGCCCTGTTTACCCCTCAGCTGAACA
ACGTGGGACTGTCCGCCGTGTGCGCCTACAATCTGTCTACAGCCGAGGAAGTGTTCAGCCACGGCAAGTA
CATGCAGAGCACCACCGTGGAACAGAGCCACACCAAATGGGTCCGATACAACGGCCCCGTGCCTAAGCCT
AGACCTGGCGCCTGTATTGACTCTGAAGCCAGAGCCGCCAACTACACCTCCAGCCTGAATCTGCCCGACA
AGACCCTGCAGTTCGTGAAGGATCACCCTCTGATGGACGACAGCGTGACCCCTATCGACAACAGACCCAG
ACTGATCAAGAAGGACGTCAACTACACACAGATCGTGGTGGACCGGACACAGGCCCTGGATGGCACAGTG
TACGACGTGATGTTCGTGTCCACCGACAGAGGCGCCCTGCACAAGGCCATTTCTCTGGAACACGCCGTGC
ACATCATCGAGGAAACCCAGCTGTTCCAGGACTTCGAGCCTGTGCAGACACTGCTGCTGTCCAGCAAGAA
AGGCAACAGATTCGTGTACGCCGGCAGCAACTCTGGCGTGGTGCAAGCTCCTCTGGCCTTCTGTGGAAAG
CACGGCACATGCGAGGATTGCGTGCTGGCCAGAGATCCCTACTGTGCTTGGAGCCCTCCTACCGCCACAT
GTGTTGCCCTGCACCAGACAGAGAGCCCTAGCAGAGGACTGATCCAAGAGATGAGCGGCGACGCCAGCGT
GTGCCCTGATAAGAGCAAGGGCTCCTACCGGCAGCACTTCTTTAAGCACGGCGGAACCGCCGAGCTGAAG
TGCAGCCAGAAAAGCAATCTGGCCCGGGTGTTCTGGAAGTTTCAGAACGGCGTGCTGAAGGCCGAGTCTC
CTAAGTATGGCCTGATGGGCAGAAAGAACCTGCTGATCTTCAACCTGTCCGAGGGCGACAGCGGCGTGTA
CCAATGTCTGAGCGAAGAGAGAGTGAAGAACAAGACCGTGTTTCAGGTCGTGGCCAAACACGTGCTGGAA
GTGAAGGTGGTGCCCAAGCCTGTGGTGGCCCCTACACTGTCTGTGGTGCAGACAGAGGGCAGCAGAATTG
CCACCAAGGTGCTGGTGGCTTCTACCCAGGGAAGCAGCCCTCCAACACCAGCTGTGCAGGCTACAAGCAG
CGGAGCCATTACACTGCCTCCAAAGCCTGCTCCAACCGGCACATCTTGCGAGCCCAAGATCGTGATCAAC
ACCGTGCCTCAGCTGCACAGCGAGAAAACCATGTACCTGAAGTCCAGCGACAATAGAGGCGCGCCGGGCG
GCGACAAGACCCACACCTGCCCCCCCTGCCCAGCTCCAGAACTGCTGGGAGGGCCTTCCGTGTTCCTGTT
CCCCCCCAAGCCCAAGGACACCCTGATGATCAGCAGGACCCCCGAGGTGACCTGCGTGGTGGTGGCCGTG
TCCCACGAGGACCCAGAGGTGAAGTTCAACTGGTACGTGGACGGCGTGGAGGTGCACAACGCCAAGACCA
AGCCCAGAGAGGAGCAGTACAACAGCACCTACAGGGTGGTGTCCGTGCTGACCGTGCTGCACCAGGACTG
GCTGAACGGCAAAGAATACAAGTGCAAAGTCTCCAACAAGGCCCTGGCTGCCCCAATCGAAAAGACAATC
AGCAAGGCCAAGGGCCAGCCACGGGAGCCCCAGGTGTACACCCTGCCCCCCAGCCGGGAGGAGATGACCA
AGAACCAGGTGTCCCTGACCTGTCTGGTGAAGGGCTTCTACCCCAGCGATATCGCCGTGGAGTGGGAGAG
CAACGGCCAGCCCGAGAACAACTACAAGACCACCCCCCCAGTGCTGGACAGCGACGGCAGCTTCTTCCTG
TACAGCAAGCTGACCGTGGACAAGTCCAGGTGGCAGCAGGGCAACGTGTTCAGCTGCAGCGTGATGCACG
AGGCCCTGCACAACCACTACACCCAGAAGTCCCTGAGCCTGAGCCCCGGCGGCAGCGGTCTTAATGATAT
TTTCGAGGCTCAGAAGATTGAGTGGCATGAACACCACCACCATCACCACTAAGGCCGGCCTGTAGTCACT
GGCACAACGCGTTACCCGGTAAGCCAATCGGGTATACACGGTCGTCATACTGCAGACAGGGTTCTTCTAC
TTTGCAAGATAGTCTTGAGTAGTAAAATAAATAGATAGAGAAAATCAGCCTCGACTGTGCCTTCTAGTTG
CCAGCCATCTGTTGTTTGCCCCTCCCCCGTGCCTTCCTTGACCCTGGAAGGTGCCACTCCCACTGTCCTT
TCCTAATAAAATGAGGAAATTGCATCACAACACTCAACCCTATCTCGGTCTATTCTTTTGATTTATAAGG
GATTTTGCCGATTTCGGCCTATTGGTTAAAAAATGAGCTGATTTAACAAAAATTTAACGCGAATTAATTC
TGTGGAATGTGTGTCAGTTAGGGTGTGGAAAGTCCCCAGGCTCCCCAGCAGGCAGAAGTATGCAAAGCAT
GCATCTCAATTAGTCAGCAACCAGGTGTGGAAAGTCCCCAGGCTCCCCAGCAGGCAGAAGTATGCAAAGC
ATGCATCTCAATTAGTCAGCAACCATAGTCCCGCCCCTAACTCCGCCCATCCCGCCCCTAACTCCGCCCA
GTTCCGCCCATTCTCCGCCCCATGGCTGACTAATTTTTTTTATTTATGCAGAGGCCGAGGCCGCCTCTGC
CTCTGAGCTATTCCAGAAGTAGTGAGGAGGCTTTTTTGGAGGCCTAGGCTTTTGCAAAAAGCTCCCGGGA
GCTTGTATATCCATTTTCGGATCTGATCAGCACGTGTTGACAATTAATCATCGGCATAGTATATCGGCAT
AGTATAATACGACAAGGTGAGGAACTAAACCATGACCGAGTACAAGCCCACGGTGCGCCTCGCCACCCGC
GACGACGTCCCCAGGGCCGTACGCACCCTCGCCGCCGCGTTCGCCGACTACCCCGCCACGCGCCACACCG
TCGATCCGGACCGCCACATCGAGCGGGTCACCGAGCTGCAAGAACTCTTCCTCACGCGCGTCGGGCTCGA
CATCGGCAAGGTGTGGGTCGCGGACGACGGCGCCGCGGTGGCGGTCTGGACCACGCCGGAGAGCGTCGAA
GCGGGGGCGGTGTTCGCCGAGATCGGCCCGCGCATGGCCGAGTTGAGCGGTTCCCGGCTGGCCGCGCAGC
AACAGATGGAAGGCCTCCTGGCGCCGCACCGGCCCAAGGAGCCCGCGTGGTTCCTGGCCACCGTCGGCGT
CTCGCCCGACCACCAGGGCAAGGGTCTGGGCAGCGCCGTCGTGCTCCCCGGAGTGGAGGCGGCCGAGCGC
GCCGGGGTGCCCGCCTTCCTGGAGACATCCGCGCCCCGCAACCTCCCCTTCTACGAGCGGCTCGGCTTCA
CCGTCACCGCCGACGTCGAGGTGCCCGAAGGACCGCGCACCTGGTGCATGACCCGCAAGCCCGGTGCCTG
ACACGTGCTACGAGATTTCGATTCCACCGCCGCCTTCTATGAAAGGTTGGGCTTCGGAATCGTTTTCCGG
GACGCCGGCTGGATGATCCTCCAGCGCGGGGATCTCATGCTGGAGTTCTTCGCCCACCCCAACTTGTTTA
TTGCAGCTTATAATGGTTACAAATAAAGCAATAGCATCACAAATTTCACAAATAAAGCATTTTTTTCACT
GCATTCTAGTTTGGTTTGTCCAAACTCATCAATGTATCTTATCATGTCTGTATACCGTCGACCTCTAGCT
AGAGCTTGGCGTAATCATGGTCATTACCAATGCTTAATCAGTGAGGCACCTATCTCAGCGATCTGTCTAT
TTCGTTCATCCATAGTTGCCTGACTCCCCGTCGTGTAGATAACTACGATACGGGAGGGCTTACCATCTGG
CCCCAGCGCTGCGATGATACCGCGAGAACCACGCTCACCGGCTCCGGATTTATCAGCAATAAACCAGCCA
GCCGGAAGGGCCGAGCGCAGAAGTGGTCCTGCAACTTTATCCGCCTCCATCCAGTCTATTAATTGTTGCC
GGGAAGCTAGAGTAAGTAGTTCGCCAGTTAATAGTTTGCGCAACGTTGTTGCCATCGCTACAGGCATCGT
GGTGTCACGCTCGTCGTTTGGTATGGCTTCATTCAGCTCCGGTTCCCAACGATCAAGGCGAGTTACATGA
TCCCCCATGTTGTGCAAAAAAGCGGTTAGCTCCTTCGGTCCTCCGATCGTTGTCAGAAGTAAGTTGGCCG
CAGTGTTATCACTCATGGTTATGGCAGCACTGCATAATTCTCTTACTGTCATGCCATCCGTAAGATGCTT
TTCTGTGACTGGTGAGTACTCAACCAAGTCATTCTGAGAATAGTGTATGCGGCGACCGAGTTGCTCTTGC
CCGGCGTCAATACGGGATAATACCGCGCCACATAGCAGAACTTTAAAAGTGCTCATCATTGGAAAACGTT
CTTCGGGGCGAAAACTCTCAAGGATCTTACCGCTGTTGAGATCCAGTTCGATGTAACCCACTCGTGCACC
CAACTGATCTTCAGCATCTTTTACTTTCACCAGCGTTTCTGGGTGAGCAAAAACAGGAAGGCAAAATGCC
GCAAAAAAGGGAATAAGGGCGACACGGAAATGTTGAATACTCATATTCTTCCTT
Features (pLannotate 1.2.2; 21 found; start..end, strand, type, name):
    119..143     -  CDS            KanR (fragment): aminoglycoside phosphotransferase; aph(3')-Ia; confers resistance to kanamycin
    254..842     +  rep_origin     ori: high-copy-number ColE1/pMB1/pBR322/pUC origin of replication
   1067..1084    +  terminator     rrnB T2 terminator (fragment): transcription terminator T2 from the E. coli rrnB gene
   1109..1128    -  CDS            lacZα (fragment): LacZα fragment of β-galactosidase; lacZ fragment
   1584..1600    +  protein_bind   lac operator: The lac repressor binds to the lac operator to inhibit transcription in E. coli. This inhibition can be relieved by adding lactose or isopropyl-β-D-thiogalactopyranoside (IPTG). lac repressor encoded by lacI
   1843..2146    +  enhancer       CMV enhancer: human cytomegalovirus immediate early enhancer
   2147..2350    +  promoter       CMV promoter: human cytomegalovirus (CMV) immediate early promoter
   2486..2529    +  intron         CMV intron (fragment): modified intron A from human cytomegalovirus
   2581..2599    +  promoter       SP6 promoter: promoter for bacteriophage SP6 RNA polymerase
   2603..2640    +  CDS            IgH signal sequence (fragment): signal sequence from the mouse immunoglobulin heavy chain variable region
   2701..4887    +  CDS            SEMA4D (fragment): SEM4D_HUMAN - Also known as C9orf164, CD100, SEMAJ. Experimental evidence at protein level: Swiss-Prot protein existence level 1. Cell surface receptor for PLXNB1 and PLXNB2 that plays an important role in cell-cell signaling (PubMed:20877282). Regulates GABAergic synapse development (By similarity). Promotes the development of inhibitory synapses in a PLXNB1-dependent manner (By similarity). Modulates the complexity and arborization of developing neurites in hippocampal neurons by activating PLXNB1 and interaction with PLXNB1 mediates activation of RHOA (PubMed:19788569). Promotes the migrati
   4903..5580    +  CDS            IGHG1 (fragment): IGHG1_HUMAN - Experimental evidence at protein level: Swiss-Prot protein existence level 1. Constant region of immunoglobulin heavy chains. Immunoglobulins, also known as antibodies, are membrane-bound or secreted glycoproteins produced by B lymphocytes. In the recognition phase of humoral immunity, the membrane-bound immunoglobulins serve as receptors which, upon binding of a specific antigen, trigger the clonal expansion and differentiation of B lymphocytes into immunoglobulins- secreting plasma cells. Secreted immunoglobulins mediate the effector phase of humoral immunity, which results in
   5795..5906    +  polyA_signal   bGH poly(A) signal: bovine growth hormone polyadenylation signal
   5907..6015    +  rep_origin     f1 ori (fragment): f1 bacteriophage origin of replication; arrow indicates direction of (+) strand synthesis
   6029..6358    +  promoter       SV40 promoter: SV40 enhancer and early promoter
   6406..6453    +  promoter       EM7 promoter: synthetic bacterial promoter&nbsp
   6472..7071    +  CDS            PuroR (fragment): puromycin N-acetyltransferase; pac from Streptomyces; confers resistance to puromycin
   7081..7206    +  CDS            ble (fragment): BLE_KLEPN - Experimental evidence at protein level: Swiss-Prot protein existence level 1. Binding protein with a strong affinity to the bleomycin family of antibiotics. Binds to CL990; an antimitotic-antibiotic compound. From Klebsiella pneumoniae.
   7201..7282    +  polyA_signal   SV40 poly(A) signal: SV40 polyadenylation signal
   7374..8234    -  CDS            AmpR: β-lactamase; bla; confers resistance to ampicillin, carbenicillin, and related antibiotics
   8237..89      -  promoter       AmpR promoter (fragment) (across the origin): bla
