>Addgene plasmid #156952 | pD649-HAsp-SEMA4D-Fc(DAPA)-AviTag-6xHis | analyzer sequence | sequence record 303013
TTTCAATATTATTGAAGCATTTATCAGGGTTATTGTCTCATGAGCGGATACATATTTGAATGTATTTAGA
AAAATAAACAAATAGGGGTCAGTGTTACAACCAATTAACCAATTCTGAACATTATCGCGAGCCCATTTAT
ACCTGAATATGGCTCATAACACCCCTTGCTCATGACCAAAATCCCTTAACGTGAGTTACGCGCGCGTCGT
TCCACTGAGCGTCAGACCCCGTAGAAAAGATCAAAGGATCTTCTTGAGATCCTTTTTTTCTGCGCGTAAT
CTGCTGCTTGCAAACAAAAAAACCACCGCTACCAGCGGTGGTTTGTTTGCCGGATCAAGAGCTACCAACT
CTTTTTCCGAAGGTAACTGGCTTCAGCAGAGCGCAGATACCAAATACTGTTCTTCTAGTGTAGCCGTAGT
TAGCCCACCACTTCAAGAACTCTGTAGCACCGCCTACATACCTCGCTCTGCTAATCCTGTTACCAGTGGC
TGCTGCCAGTGGCGATAAGTCGTGTCTTACCGGGTTGGACTCAAGACGATAGTTACCGGATAAGGCGCAG
CGGTCGGGCTGAACGGGGGGTTCGTGCACACAGCCCAGCTTGGAGCGAACGACCTACACCGAACTGAGAT
ACCTACAGCGTGAGCTATGAGAAAGCGCCACGCTTCCCGAAGGGAGAAAGGCGGACAGGTATCCGGTAAG
CGGCAGGGTCGGAACAGGAGAGCGCACGAGGGAGCTTCCAGGGGGAAACGCCTGGTATCTTTATAGTCCT
GTCGGGTTTCGCCACCTCTGACTTGAGCGTCGATTTTTGTGATGCTCGTCAGGGGGGCGGAGCCTATGGA
AAAACGCCAGCAACGCGGCCTTTTTACGGTTCCTGGCCTTTTGCTGGCCTTTTGCTCACATGTTCTTTCC
TGCGTTATCCCCTGATTCTGTGGATAACCGTATTACCGCCTTTGAGTGAGCTGATACCGCTCGCCGCAGC
CGAACGACCGAGCGCAGCGAGTCAGTGAGCGAGGAAGCGGAAGGCGAGAGTAGGGAACTGCCAGGCATCA
AACTAAGCAGAAGGCCCCTGACGGATGGCCTTTTTGCGTTTCTACAAACTCTTTCTGTGTTGTAAAACGA
CGGCCAGTCTTAAGCTCGGGCCCCCTGGGCGGTTCTGATAACGAGTAATCGTTAATCCGCAAATAACGTA
AAAACCCGCTTCGGCGGGTTTTTTTATGGGGGGAGTTTAGGGAAAGAGCATTTGTCAGAATATTTAAGGG
CGCCTGTCACTTTGCTTGATATATGAGAATTATTTAACCTTATAAATGAGAAAAAAGCAACGCACTTTAA
ATAAGATACGTTGCTTTTTCGATTGATGAACACCTATAATTAAACTATTCATCTATTATTTATGATTTTT
TGTATATACAATATTTCTAGTTTGTTAAAGAGAATTAAGAAAATAAATCTCGAAAATAATAAAGGGAAAA
TCAGTTTTTGATATCAAAATTATACATGTCAACGATAATACAAAATATAATACAAACTATAAGATGTTAT
CAGTATTTATTATCATTTAGAATAAATTTTGTGTCGCCCTTAATTGTGAGCGGATAACAATTACGAGCTT
CATGCACAGTGGCGTTGACTCAATATTGGCCATTAGCCATATTATTCATTGGTTATATAGCATAAATCAA
TATTGGCTATTGGCCATTGCATACGTTGTATCTATATCATAATATGTACATTTATATTGGCTCATGTCCA
ATATGACCGCCATGTTGGCATTGATTATTGACTAGTTATTAATAGTAATCAATTACGGGGTCATTAGTTC
ATAGCCCATATATGGAGTTCCGCGTTACATAACTTACGGTAAATGGCCCGCCTGGCTGACCGCCCAACGA
CCCCCGCCCATTGACGTCAATAATGACGTATGTTCCCATAGTAACGCCAATAGGGACTTTCCATTGACGT
CAATGGGTGGAGTATTTACGGTAAACTGCCCACTTGGCAGTACATCAAGTGTATCATATGCCAAGTACGC
CCCCTATTGACGTCAATGACGGTAAATGGCCCGCCTGGCATTATGCCCAGTACATGACCTTATGGGACTT
TCCTACTTGGCAGTACATCTACGTATTAGTCATCGCTATTACCATGGTGATGCGGTTTTGGCAGTACATC
AATGGGCGTGGATAGCGGTTTGACTCACGGGGATTTCCAAGTCTCCACCCCATTGACGTCAATGGGAGTT
TGTTTTGGCACCAAAATCAACGGGACTTTCCAAAATGTCGTAACAACTCCGCCCCATTGACGCAAATGGG
CGGTAGGCGTGTACGGTGGGAGGTCTATATAAGCAGAGCTCGTTTAGTGAACCGTCAGATCGCCTGGAGA
CGCCATCCACGCTGTTTTGACCTCCATAGAAGACACCGGGACCGATCCAGCCTCCGCGGCCGGGAACGGT
GCATTGGAACGCGGATTCCCCGTGCCAAGAGTGACGTAAGTACCGCCTATAGAGTCTATAGGCCCACCCC
CTTGGCTTCGTTAGAACGCGGCTACAATTAATACATAACCTTATGTATCATACACATACGATTTAGGTGA
CACTATAGAATAACATCCACTTTGCCTTTCTCTCCACAGGTGTCCACTCCCAGGTCCAACTGCACCTCGG
TTCTATCGAAAACGCGCCTGCTAGCGCCACCATGAAGACCATCATTGCCCTGAGCTACATCTTCTGCCTG
GTGTTCGCTGCGGCCGCCATGGCTTTTGCCCCTATTCCTAGAATCACCTGGGAGCACCGGGAAGTGCACC
TGGTGCAGTTTCACGAGCCCGACATCTACAACTACAGCGCCCTGCTGCTGAGCGAGGACAAGGACACACT
GTACATCGGCGCCAGAGAAGCCGTGTTCGCCGTGAACGCCCTGAACATCTCTGAGAAGCAGCACGAGGTG
TACTGGAAGGTGTCCGAGGACAAAAAGGCCAAGTGCGCCGAGAAGGGCAAGAGCAAGCAGACCGAGTGCC
TGAACTACATCAGAGTGCTGCAGCCACTGAGCGCCACCAGCCTGTATGTGTGTGGCACCAATGCCTTCCA
GCCTGCCTGCGACCACCTGAACCTGACCAGCTTCAAGTTCCTGGGCAAGAACGAGGACGGCAAGGGCAGA
TGCCCTTTCGATCCTGCTCACAGCTACACCAGCGTGATGGTGGATGGCGAGCTGTACTCCGGAACCTCCT
ACAACTTTCTGGGCAGCGAGCCCATCATCAGCCGGAACTCTTCTCACAGCCCTCTGCGGACCGAGTACGC
CATTCCTTGGCTGAACGAGCCCAGCTTCGTGTTTGCCGACGTGATCAGAAAGAGCCCTGACAGCCCTGAT
GGCGAGGACGACAGAGTGTACTTCTTCTTCACCGAGGTGTCCGTGGAATACGAGTTCGTGTTCCGGGTGC
TGATCCCCAGAATCGCCAGAGTGTGCAAGGGCGATCAAGGCGGCCTGAGAACCCTGCAGAAGAAGTGGAC
CAGCTTTCTGAAGGCCCGGCTGATCTGCAGCAGACCTGATAGCGGCCTGGTGTTCAACGTGCTGAGGGAC
GTGTTCGTGCTGAGAAGCCCTGGCCTGAAGGTGCCCGTGTTCTACGCCCTGTTTACCCCTCAGCTGAACA
ACGTGGGACTGTCCGCCGTGTGCGCCTACAATCTGTCTACAGCCGAGGAAGTGTTCAGCCACGGCAAGTA
CATGCAGAGCACCACCGTGGAACAGAGCCACACCAAATGGGTCCGATACAACGGCCCCGTGCCTAAGCCT
AGACCTGGCGCCTGTATTGACTCTGAAGCCAGAGCCGCCAACTACACCTCCAGCCTGAATCTGCCCGACA
AGACCCTGCAGTTCGTGAAGGATCACCCTCTGATGGACGACAGCGTGACCCCTATCGACAACAGACCCAG
ACTGATCAAGAAGGACGTCAACTACACACAGATCGTGGTGGACCGGACACAGGCCCTGGATGGCACAGTG
TACGACGTGATGTTCGTGTCCACCGACAGAGGCGCCCTGCACAAGGCCATTTCTCTGGAACACGCCGTGC
ACATCATCGAGGAAACCCAGCTGTTCCAGGACTTCGAGCCTGTGCAGACACTGCTGCTGTCCAGCAAGAA
AGGCAACAGATTCGTGTACGCCGGCAGCAACTCTGGCGTGGTGCAAGCTCCTCTGGCCTTCTGTGGAAAG
CACGGCACATGCGAGGATTGCGTGCTGGCCAGAGATCCCTACTGTGCTTGGAGCCCTCCTACCGCCACAT
GTGTTGCCCTGCACCAGACAGAGAGCCCTAGCAGAGGACTGATCCAAGAGATGAGCGGCGACGCCAGCGT
GTGCCCTGATAAGAGCAAGGGCTCCTACCGGCAGCACTTCTTTAAGCACGGCGGAACCGCCGAGCTGAAG
TGCAGCCAGAAAAGCAATCTGGCCCGGGTGTTCTGGAAGTTTCAGAACGGCGTGCTGAAGGCCGAGTCTC
CTAAGTATGGCCTGATGGGCAGAAAGAACCTGCTGATCTTCAACCTGTCCGAGGGCGACAGCGGCGTGTA
CCAATGTCTGAGCGAAGAGAGAGTGAAGAACAAGACCGTGTTTCAGGTCGTGGCCAAACACGTGCTGGAA
GTGAAGGTGGTGCCCAAGCCTGTGGTGGCCCCTACACTGTCTGTGGTGCAGACAGAGGGCAGCAGAATTG
CCACCAAGGTGCTGGTGGCTTCTACCCAGGGAAGCAGCCCTCCAACACCAGCTGTGCAGGCTACAAGCAG
CGGAGCCATTACACTGCCTCCAAAGCCTGCTCCAACCGGCACATCTTGCGAGCCCAAGATCGTGATCAAC
ACCGTGCCTCAGCTGCACAGCGAGAAAACCATGTACCTGAAGTCCAGCGACAATAGAGGCGCGCCGGGCG
GCGACAAGACCCACACCTGCCCCCCCTGCCCAGCTCCAGAACTGCTGGGAGGGCCTTCCGTGTTCCTGTT
CCCCCCCAAGCCCAAGGACACCCTGATGATCAGCAGGACCCCCGAGGTGACCTGCGTGGTGGTGGCCGTG
TCCCACGAGGACCCAGAGGTGAAGTTCAACTGGTACGTGGACGGCGTGGAGGTGCACAACGCCAAGACCA
AGCCCAGAGAGGAGCAGTACAACAGCACCTACAGGGTGGTGTCCGTGCTGACCGTGCTGCACCAGGACTG
GCTGAACGGCAAAGAATACAAGTGCAAAGTCTCCAACAAGGCCCTGGCTGCCCCAATCGAAAAGACAATC
AGCAAGGCCAAGGGCCAGCCACGGGAGCCCCAGGTGTACACCCTGCCCCCCAGCCGGGAGGAGATGACCA
AGAACCAGGTGTCCCTGACCTGTCTGGTGAAGGGCTTCTACCCCAGCGATATCGCCGTGGAGTGGGAGAG
CAACGGCCAGCCCGAGAACAACTACAAGACCACCCCCCCAGTGCTGGACAGCGACGGCAGCTTCTTCCTG
TACAGCAAGCTGACCGTGGACAAGTCCAGGTGGCAGCAGGGCAACGTGTTCAGCTGCAGCGTGATGCACG
AGGCCCTGCACAACCACTACACCCAGAAGTCCCTGAGCCTGAGCCCCGGCGGCAGCGGTCTTAATGATAT
TTTCGAGGCTCAGAAGATTGAGTGGCATGAACACCACCACCATCACCACTAAGGCCGGCCTGTAGTCACT
GGCACAACGCGTTACCCGGTAAGCCAATCGGGTATACACGGTCGTCATACTGCAGACAGGGTTCTTCTAC
TTTGCAAGATAGTCTTGAGTAGTAAAATAAATAGATAGAGAAAATCAGCCTCGACTGTGCCTTCTAGTTG
CCAGCCATCTGTTGTTTGCCCCTCCCCCGTGCCTTCCTTGACCCTGGAAGGTGCCACTCCCACTGTCCTT
TCCTAATAAAATGAGGAAATTGCATCACAACACTCAACCCTATCTCGGTCTATTCTTTTGATTTATAAGG
GATTTTGCCGATTTCGGCCTATTGGTTAAAAAATGAGCTGATTTAACAAAAATTTAACGCGAATTAATTC
TGTGGAATGTGTGTCAGTTAGGGTGTGGAAAGTCCCCAGGCTCCCCAGCAGGCAGAAGTATGCAAAGCAT
GCATCTCAATTAGTCAGCAACCAGGTGTGGAAAGTCCCCAGGCTCCCCAGCAGGCAGAAGTATGCAAAGC
ATGCATCTCAATTAGTCAGCAACCATAGTCCCGCCCCTAACTCCGCCCATCCCGCCCCTAACTCCGCCCA
GTTCCGCCCATTCTCCGCCCCATGGCTGACTAATTTTTTTTATTTATGCAGAGGCCGAGGCCGCCTCTGC
CTCTGAGCTATTCCAGAAGTAGTGAGGAGGCTTTTTTGGAGGCCTAGGCTTTTGCAAAAAGCTCCCGGGA
GCTTGTATATCCATTTTCGGATCTGATCAGCACGTGTTGACAATTAATCATCGGCATAGTATATCGGCAT
AGTATAATACGACAAGGTGAGGAACTAAACCATGACCGAGTACAAGCCCACGGTGCGCCTCGCCACCCGC
GACGACGTCCCCAGGGCCGTACGCACCCTCGCCGCCGCGTTCGCCGACTACCCCGCCACGCGCCACACCG
TCGATCCGGACCGCCACATCGAGCGGGTCACCGAGCTGCAAGAACTCTTCCTCACGCGCGTCGGGCTCGA
CATCGGCAAGGTGTGGGTCGCGGACGACGGCGCCGCGGTGGCGGTCTGGACCACGCCGGAGAGCGTCGAA
GCGGGGGCGGTGTTCGCCGAGATCGGCCCGCGCATGGCCGAGTTGAGCGGTTCCCGGCTGGCCGCGCAGC
AACAGATGGAAGGCCTCCTGGCGCCGCACCGGCCCAAGGAGCCCGCGTGGTTCCTGGCCACCGTCGGCGT
CTCGCCCGACCACCAGGGCAAGGGTCTGGGCAGCGCCGTCGTGCTCCCCGGAGTGGAGGCGGCCGAGCGC
GCCGGGGTGCCCGCCTTCCTGGAGACATCCGCGCCCCGCAACCTCCCCTTCTACGAGCGGCTCGGCTTCA
CCGTCACCGCCGACGTCGAGGTGCCCGAAGGACCGCGCACCTGGTGCATGACCCGCAAGCCCGGTGCCTG
ACACGTGCTACGAGATTTCGATTCCACCGCCGCCTTCTATGAAAGGTTGGGCTTCGGAATCGTTTTCCGG
GACGCCGGCTGGATGATCCTCCAGCGCGGGGATCTCATGCTGGAGTTCTTCGCCCACCCCAACTTGTTTA
TTGCAGCTTATAATGGTTACAAATAAAGCAATAGCATCACAAATTTCACAAATAAAGCATTTTTTTCACT
GCATTCTAGTTGTGGTTTGTCCAAACTCATCAATGTATCTTATCATGTCTGTATACCGTCGACCTCTAGC
TAGAGCTTGGCGTAATCATGGTCATTACCAATGCTTAATCAGTGAGGCACCTATCTCAGCGATCTGTCTA
TTTCGTTCATCCATAGTTGCCTGACTCCCCGTCGTGTAGATAACTACGATACGGGAGGGCTTACCATCTG
GCCCCAGCGCTGCGATGATACCGCGAGAACCACGCTCACCGGCTCCGGATTTATCAGCAATAAACCAGCC
AGCCGGAAGGGCCGAGCGCAGAAGTGGTCCTGCAACTTTATCCGCCTCCATCCAGTCTATTAATTGTTGC
CGGGAAGCTAGAGTAAGTAGTTCGCCAGTTAATAGTTTGCGCAACGTTGTTGCCATCGCTACAGGCATCG
TGGTGTCACGCTCGTCGTTTGGTATGGCTTCATTCAGCTCCGGTTCCCAACGATCAAGGCGAGTTACATG
ATCCCCCATGTTGTGCAAAAAAGCGGTTAGCTCCTTCGGTCCTCCGATCGTTGTCAGAAGTAAGTTGGCC
GCAGTGTTATCACTCATGGTTATGGCAGCACTGCATAATTCTCTTACTGTCATGCCATCCGTAAGATGCT
TTTCTGTGACTGGTGAGTACTCAACCAAGTCATTCTGAGAATAGTGTATGCGGCGACCGAGTTGCTCTTG
CCCGGCGTCAATACGGGATAATACCGCGCCACATAGCAGAACTTTAAAAGTGCTCATCATTGGAAAACGT
TCTTCGGGGCGAAAACTCTCAAGGATCTTACCGCTGTTGAGATCCAGTTCGATGTAACCCACTCGTGCAC
CCAACTGATCTTCAGCATCTTTTACTTTCACCAGCGTTTCTGGGTGAGCAAAAACAGGAAGGCAAAATGC
CGCAAAAAAGGGAATAAGGGCGACACGGAAATGTTGAATACTCATATTCTTCCTT
Features (pLannotate 1.2.2; 21 found; start..end, strand, type, name):
    119..143     -  CDS            KanR (fragment): aminoglycoside phosphotransferase; aph(3')-Ia; confers resistance to kanamycin
    254..842     +  rep_origin     ori: high-copy-number ColE1/pMB1/pBR322/pUC origin of replication
   1067..1084    +  terminator     rrnB T2 terminator (fragment): transcription terminator T2 from the E. coli rrnB gene
   1109..1128    -  CDS            lacZα (fragment): LacZα fragment of β-galactosidase; lacZ fragment
   1584..1600    +  protein_bind   lac operator: The lac repressor binds to the lac operator to inhibit transcription in E. coli. This inhibition can be relieved by adding lactose or isopropyl-β-D-thiogalactopyranoside (IPTG). lac repressor encoded by lacI
   1843..2146    +  enhancer       CMV enhancer: human cytomegalovirus immediate early enhancer
   2147..2350    +  promoter       CMV promoter: human cytomegalovirus (CMV) immediate early promoter
   2486..2529    +  intron         CMV intron (fragment): modified intron A from human cytomegalovirus
   2581..2599    +  promoter       SP6 promoter: promoter for bacteriophage SP6 RNA polymerase
   2603..2640    +  CDS            IgH signal sequence (fragment): signal sequence from the mouse immunoglobulin heavy chain variable region
   2701..4887    +  CDS            SEMA4D (fragment): SEM4D_HUMAN - Also known as C9orf164, CD100, SEMAJ. Experimental evidence at protein level: Swiss-Prot protein existence level 1. Cell surface receptor for PLXNB1 and PLXNB2 that plays an important role in cell-cell signaling (PubMed:20877282). Regulates GABAergic synapse development (By similarity). Promotes the development of inhibitory synapses in a PLXNB1-dependent manner (By similarity). Modulates the complexity and arborization of developing neurites in hippocampal neurons by activating PLXNB1 and interaction with PLXNB1 mediates activation of RHOA (PubMed:19788569). Promotes the migrati
   4903..5580    +  CDS            IGHG1 (fragment): IGHG1_HUMAN - Experimental evidence at protein level: Swiss-Prot protein existence level 1. Constant region of immunoglobulin heavy chains. Immunoglobulins, also known as antibodies, are membrane-bound or secreted glycoproteins produced by B lymphocytes. In the recognition phase of humoral immunity, the membrane-bound immunoglobulins serve as receptors which, upon binding of a specific antigen, trigger the clonal expansion and differentiation of B lymphocytes into immunoglobulins- secreting plasma cells. Secreted immunoglobulins mediate the effector phase of humoral immunity, which results in
   5795..5906    +  polyA_signal   bGH poly(A) signal: bovine growth hormone polyadenylation signal
   5907..6015    +  rep_origin     f1 ori (fragment): f1 bacteriophage origin of replication; arrow indicates direction of (+) strand synthesis
   6029..6358    +  promoter       SV40 promoter: SV40 enhancer and early promoter
   6406..6453    +  promoter       EM7 promoter: synthetic bacterial promoter&nbsp
   6472..7071    +  CDS            PuroR (fragment): puromycin N-acetyltransferase; pac from Streptomyces; confers resistance to puromycin
   7081..7206    +  CDS            ble (fragment): BLE_KLEPN - Experimental evidence at protein level: Swiss-Prot protein existence level 1. Binding protein with a strong affinity to the bleomycin family of antibiotics. Binds to CL990; an antimitotic-antibiotic compound. From Klebsiella pneumoniae.
   7201..7322    +  polyA_signal   SV40 poly(A) signal: SV40 polyadenylation signal
   7375..8235    -  CDS            AmpR: β-lactamase; bla; confers resistance to ampicillin, carbenicillin, and related antibiotics
   8238..89      -  promoter       AmpR promoter (fragment) (across the origin): bla
