[The description below was written by a language model from this plasmid's Addgene catalogue record and pLannotate feature annotations shown in this document.]
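Description:
pD649-HAsp-SEMA4D-Fc(DAPA)-AviTag-6xHis is a mammalian expression plasmid of about 8.2 kb, built on the pD649 backbone, for producing the extracellular domain of human SEMA4D (CD100) as a secreted Fc fusion protein. It is propagated in E. coli through a high-copy ColE1/pUC-type origin and selected with ampicillin via a full-length β-lactamase gene. The short KanR, lacZα, rrnB terminator and f1 ori matches in the annotation are only remnants of earlier vector construction. A second cassette places a puromycin N-acetyltransferase gene under the SV40 early promoter (with the bacterial EM7 promoter) and an SV40 poly(A) signal. This could in principle support puromycin selection of transfected cells, although the record does not describe such use.

The expression unit is driven by the CMV immediate-early enhancer and promoter, followed by a fragment of CMV intron A and an SP6 promoter that also serves as a sequencing primer site. The plasmid name indicates an HA signal peptide, whereas the automated annotation labels the short leader region as an immunoglobulin heavy-chain signal fragment. In either case an N-terminal secretion leader sends the protein into the secretory pathway. The SEMA4D ectodomain, inserted between retained NotI and AscI sites, is fused in frame to a human IgG1 Fc carrying the D265A and P329A (DAPA) substitutions, which are generally used to reduce Fc effector binding. According to the catalogue, an AviTag for site-specific biotinylation and a 6xHis tag for purification follow the Fc, but neither is picked up in the feature tables. A bGH poly(A) signal ends the transcript. The plasmid belongs to a collection made to map interactions among human cell-surface proteins. The depositor notes that some members of the collection may carry an IS4-like transposase upstream of the CMV promoter, though none is annotated here.
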