Addgene plasmid #156952: pD649-HAsp-SEMA4D-Fc(DAPA)-AviTag-6xHis
Purpose: Mammalian expression of cell-surface protein extracellular domain fused to Fc(DAPA)-Avi-6xHis. Protein is secreted from cells.
Depositing lab: Chris Garcia. Depositing organization: Stanford University. Publication: A Human IgSF Cell-Surface Interactome Reveals a Complex Network of Protein-Protein Interactions. Wojtowicz WM, Vielmetter J, Fernandes RA, Siepe DH, Eastman CL, Chisholm GB, Cox S, Klock H, Anderson PW, Rue SM, Miller JJ, Glaser SM, Bragstad ML, Vance J, Lam AW, Lesley SA, Zinn K, Garcia KC. Cell. 2020 Aug 20;182(4):1027-1043.e17. doi: 10.1016/j.cell.2020.07.025. PubMed 32822567.
Backbone
  Vector backbone: pD649
  Backbone size w/o insert (bp): 6106
  Vector type: Mammalian Expression
Growth in bacteria
  Bacterial resistance: Ampicillin, 100 μg/mL
  Growth temperature: 37°C
  Growth strain: DH5alpha
  Copy number: High Copy
Gene/Insert
  Gene/Insert name: SEMA4D (alt name: SEM4D)
  Species: H. sapiens (human)
  Insert size (bp): 2139
  Mutation: Fc region of human IgG contains D265A and P329A mutations (DAPA)
  Entrez Gene: SEMA4D (a.k.a. A8, BB18, C9orf164, CD100, COLL4, GR3, M-sema-G, SEMAJ, coll-4)
  Promoter: CMV/SP6
  Tag / fusion protein: Fc(DAPA)-AviTag-6xHis (C terminal on backbone)
  Cloning method: Restriction Enzyme; 5′ cloning site GCGGCCGC (not destroyed); 3′ cloning site GGCGCGCC (not destroyed)
  Sequencing primers: 5′ ATTTAGGTGACACTATAG; 3′ CACGTACCAGTTGAACTTCACC
Resource information
  A portion of this plasmid was derived from a plasmid made by: synthesis by ThermoFisher
Terms and licenses: Academic/Nonprofit Terms; Industry Terms: Not Available to Industry
Depositor comments: Some plasmids in this collection may have an IS4-like element ISVsa5 family transposase upstream of the CMV promoter.
How to cite: pD649-HAsp-SEMA4D-Fc(DAPA)-AviTag-6xHis was a gift from Chris Garcia (Addgene plasmid # 156952 ; http://n2t.net/addgene:156952 ; RRID:Addgene_156952)
