>Addgene plasmid #156952 | pD649-HAsp-SEMA4D-Fc(DAPA)-AviTag-6xHis | depositor partial sequence | sequence record 303014 | insert (extracellular domain)
ATGGCTTTTGCCCCTATTCCTAGAATCACCTGGGAGCACCGGGAAGTGCACCTGGTGCAGTTTCACGAGC
CCGACATCTACAACTACAGCGCCCTGCTGCTGAGCGAGGACAAGGACACACTGTACATCGGCGCCAGAGA
AGCCGTGTTCGCCGTGAACGCCCTGAACATCTCTGAGAAGCAGCACGAGGTGTACTGGAAGGTGTCCGAG
GACAAAAAGGCCAAGTGCGCCGAGAAGGGCAAGAGCAAGCAGACCGAGTGCCTGAACTACATCAGAGTGC
TGCAGCCACTGAGCGCCACCAGCCTGTATGTGTGTGGCACCAATGCCTTCCAGCCTGCCTGCGACCACCT
GAACCTGACCAGCTTCAAGTTCCTGGGCAAGAACGAGGACGGCAAGGGCAGATGCCCTTTCGATCCTGCT
CACAGCTACACCAGCGTGATGGTGGATGGCGAGCTGTACTCCGGAACCTCCTACAACTTTCTGGGCAGCG
AGCCCATCATCAGCCGGAACTCTTCTCACAGCCCTCTGCGGACCGAGTACGCCATTCCTTGGCTGAACGA
GCCCAGCTTCGTGTTTGCCGACGTGATCAGAAAGAGCCCTGACAGCCCTGATGGCGAGGACGACAGAGTG
TACTTCTTCTTCACCGAGGTGTCCGTGGAATACGAGTTCGTGTTCCGGGTGCTGATCCCCAGAATCGCCA
GAGTGTGCAAGGGCGATCAAGGCGGCCTGAGAACCCTGCAGAAGAAGTGGACCAGCTTTCTGAAGGCCCG
GCTGATCTGCAGCAGACCTGATAGCGGCCTGGTGTTCAACGTGCTGAGGGACGTGTTCGTGCTGAGAAGC
CCTGGCCTGAAGGTGCCCGTGTTCTACGCCCTGTTTACCCCTCAGCTGAACAACGTGGGACTGTCCGCCG
TGTGCGCCTACAATCTGTCTACAGCCGAGGAAGTGTTCAGCCACGGCAAGTACATGCAGAGCACCACCGT
GGAACAGAGCCACACCAAATGGGTCCGATACAACGGCCCCGTGCCTAAGCCTAGACCTGGCGCCTGTATT
GACTCTGAAGCCAGAGCCGCCAACTACACCTCCAGCCTGAATCTGCCCGACAAGACCCTGCAGTTCGTGA
AGGATCACCCTCTGATGGACGACAGCGTGACCCCTATCGACAACAGACCCAGACTGATCAAGAAGGACGT
CAACTACACACAGATCGTGGTGGACCGGACACAGGCCCTGGATGGCACAGTGTACGACGTGATGTTCGTG
TCCACCGACAGAGGCGCCCTGCACAAGGCCATTTCTCTGGAACACGCCGTGCACATCATCGAGGAAACCC
AGCTGTTCCAGGACTTCGAGCCTGTGCAGACACTGCTGCTGTCCAGCAAGAAAGGCAACAGATTCGTGTA
CGCCGGCAGCAACTCTGGCGTGGTGCAAGCTCCTCTGGCCTTCTGTGGAAAGCACGGCACATGCGAGGAT
TGCGTGCTGGCCAGAGATCCCTACTGTGCTTGGAGCCCTCCTACCGCCACATGTGTTGCCCTGCACCAGA
CAGAGAGCCCTAGCAGAGGACTGATCCAAGAGATGAGCGGCGACGCCAGCGTGTGCCCTGATAAGAGCAA
GGGCTCCTACCGGCAGCACTTCTTTAAGCACGGCGGAACCGCCGAGCTGAAGTGCAGCCAGAAAAGCAAT
CTGGCCCGGGTGTTCTGGAAGTTTCAGAACGGCGTGCTGAAGGCCGAGTCTCCTAAGTATGGCCTGATGG
GCAGAAAGAACCTGCTGATCTTCAACCTGTCCGAGGGCGACAGCGGCGTGTACCAATGTCTGAGCGAAGA
GAGAGTGAAGAACAAGACCGTGTTTCAGGTCGTGGCCAAACACGTGCTGGAAGTGAAGGTGGTGCCCAAG
CCTGTGGTGGCCCCTACACTGTCTGTGGTGCAGACAGAGGGCAGCAGAATTGCCACCAAGGTGCTGGTGG
CTTCTACCCAGGGAAGCAGCCCTCCAACACCAGCTGTGCAGGCTACAAGCAGCGGAGCCATTACACTGCC
TCCAAAGCCTGCTCCAACCGGCACATCTTGCGAGCCCAAGATCGTGATCAACACCGTGCCTCAGCTGCAC
AGCGAGAAAACCATGTACCTGAAGTCCAGCGACAATAGA
